>Addgene plasmid #125467 | lentiSAMv2 C2CD4A/B-enh1-guide3 | addgene full sequence | sequence record 251405 | Addgene NGS Result
GTTTTAGAGCTAGGCCAACATGAGGATCACCCATGTCTGCAGGGCCTAGCAAGTTAAAATAAGGCTAGTC
CGTTATCAACTTGGCCAACATGAGGATCACCCATGTCTGCAGGGCCAAGTGGCACCGAGTCGGTGCTTTT
TTTGGATCCTAGGTCTTGAAAGGAGTGGGAATTGGCTCCGGTGCCCGTCAGTGGGCAGAGCGCACATCGC
CCACAGTCCCCGAGAAGTTGGGGGGAGGGGTCGGCAATTGATCCGGTGCCTAGAGAAGGTGGCGCGGGGT
AAACTGGGAAAGTGATGTCGTGTACTGGCTCCGCCTTTTTCCCGAGGGTGGGGGAGAACCGTATATAAGT
GCAGTAGTCGCCGTGAACGTTCTTTTTCGCAACGGGTTTGCCGCCAGAACACAGGCGTACGGCCACCATG
AAAAGGCCGGCGGCCACGAAAAAGGCCGGCCAGGCAAAAAAGAAAAAGGACAAGAAGTACAGCATCGGCC
TGGCCATCGGCACCAACTCTGTGGGCTGGGCCGTGATCACCGACGAGTACAAGGTGCCCAGCAAGAAATT
CAAGGTGCTGGGCAACACCGACCGGCACAGCATCAAGAAGAACCTGATCGGAGCCCTGCTGTTCGACAGC
GGCGAAACAGCCGAGGCCACCCGGCTGAAGAGAACCGCCAGAAGAAGATACACCAGACGGAAGAACCGGA
TCTGCTATCTGCAAGAGATCTTCAGCAACGAGATGGCCAAGGTGGACGACAGCTTCTTCCACAGACTGGA
AGAGTCCTTCCTGGTGGAAGAGGATAAGAAGCACGAGCGGCACCCCATCTTCGGCAACATCGTGGACGAG
GTGGCCTACCACGAGAAGTACCCCACCATCTACCACCTGAGAAAGAAACTGGTGGACAGCACCGACAAGG
CCGACCTGCGGCTGATCTATCTGGCCCTGGCCCACATGATCAAGTTCCGGGGCCACTTCCTGATCGAGGG
CGACCTGAACCCCGACAACAGCGACGTGGACAAGCTGTTCATCCAGCTGGTGCAGACCTACAACCAGCTG
TTCGAGGAAAACCCCATCAACGCCAGCGGCGTGGACGCCAAGGCCATCCTGTCTGCCAGACTGAGCAAGA
GCAGACGGCTGGAAAATCTGATCGCCCAGCTGCCCGGCGAGAAGAAGAATGGCCTGTTCGGCAACCTGAT
TGCCCTGAGCCTGGGCCTGACCCCCAACTTCAAGAGCAACTTCGACCTGGCCGAGGATGCCAAACTGCAG
CTGAGCAAGGACACCTACGACGACGACCTGGACAACCTGCTGGCCCAGATCGGCGACCAGTACGCCGACC
TGTTTCTGGCCGCCAAGAACCTGTCCGACGCCATCCTGCTGAGCGACATCCTGAGAGTGAACACCGAGAT
CACCAAGGCCCCCCTGAGCGCCTCTATGATCAAGAGATACGACGAGCACCACCAGGACCTGACCCTGCTG
AAAGCTCTCGTGCGGCAGCAGCTGCCTGAGAAGTACAAAGAGATTTTCTTCGACCAGAGCAAGAACGGCT
ACGCCGGCTACATTGACGGCGGAGCCAGCCAGGAAGAGTTCTACAAGTTCATCAAGCCCATCCTGGAAAA
GATGGACGGCACCGAGGAACTGCTCGTGAAGCTGAACAGAGAGGACCTGCTGCGGAAGCAGCGGACCTTC
GACAACGGCAGCATCCCCCACCAGATCCACCTGGGAGAGCTGCACGCCATTCTGCGGCGGCAGGAAGATT
TTTACCCATTCCTGAAGGACAACCGGGAAAAGATCGAGAAGATCCTGACCTTCCGCATCCCCTACTACGT
GGGCCCTCTGGCCAGGGGAAACAGCAGATTCGCCTGGATGACCAGAAAGAGCGAGGAAACCATCACCCCC
TGGAACTTCGAGGAAGTGGTGGACAAGGGCGCTTCCGCCCAGAGCTTCATCGAGCGGATGACCAACTTCG
ATAAGAACCTGCCCAACGAGAAGGTGCTGCCCAAGCACAGCCTGCTGTACGAGTACTTCACCGTGTATAA
CGAGCTGACCAAAGTGAAATACGTGACCGAGGGAATGAGAAAGCCCGCCTTCCTGAGCGGCGAGCAGAAA
AAGGCCATCGTGGACCTGCTGTTCAAGACCAACCGGAAAGTGACCGTGAAGCAGCTGAAAGAGGACTACT
TCAAGAAAATCGAGTGCTTCGACTCCGTGGAAATCTCCGGCGTGGAAGATCGGTTCAACGCCTCCCTGGG
CACATACCACGATCTGCTGAAAATTATCAAGGACAAGGACTTCCTGGACAATGAGGAAAACGAGGACATT
CTGGAAGATATCGTGCTGACCCTGACACTGTTTGAGGACAGAGAGATGATCGAGGAACGGCTGAAAACCT
ATGCCCACCTGTTCGACGACAAAGTGATGAAGCAGCTGAAGCGGCGGAGATACACCGGCTGGGGCAGGCT
GAGCCGGAAGCTGATCAACGGCATCCGGGACAAGCAGTCCGGCAAGACAATCCTGGATTTCCTGAAGTCC
GACGGCTTCGCCAACAGAAACTTCATGCAGCTGATCCACGACGACAGCCTGACCTTTAAAGAGGACATCC
AGAAAGCCCAGGTGTCCGGCCAGGGCGATAGCCTGCACGAGCACATTGCCAATCTGGCCGGCAGCCCCGC
CATTAAGAAGGGCATCCTGCAGACAGTGAAGGTGGTGGACGAGCTCGTGAAAGTGATGGGCCGGCACAAG
CCCGAGAACATCGTGATCGAAATGGCCAGAGAGAACCAGACCACCCAGAAGGGACAGAAGAACAGCCGCG
AGAGAATGAAGCGGATCGAAGAGGGCATCAAAGAGCTGGGCAGCCAGATCCTGAAAGAACACCCCGTGGA
AAACACCCAGCTGCAGAACGAGAAGCTGTACCTGTACTACCTGCAGAATGGGCGGGATATGTACGTGGAC
CAGGAACTGGACATCAACCGGCTGTCCGACTACGATGTGGACCACATCGTGCCTCAGAGCTTTCTGAAGG
ACGACTCCATCGACAACAAGGTGCTGACCAGAAGCGACAAGGCCCGGGGCAAGAGCGACAACGTGCCCTC
CGAAGAGGTCGTGAAGAAGATGAAGAACTACTGGCGGCAGCTGCTGAACGCCAAGCTGATTACCCAGAGA
AAGTTCGACAATCTGACCAAGGCCGAGAGAGGCGGCCTGAGCGAACTGGATAAGGCCGGCTTCATCAAGA
GACAGCTGGTGGAAACCCGGCAGATCACAAAGCACGTGGCACAGATCCTGGACTCCCGGATGAACACTAA
GTACGACGAGAATGACAAGCTGATCCGGGAAGTGAAAGTGATCACCCTGAAGTCCAAGCTGGTGTCCGAT
TTCCGGAAGGATTTCCAGTTTTACAAAGTGCGCGAGATCAACAACTACCACCACGCCCACGACGCCTACC
TGAACGCCGTCGTGGGAACCGCCCTGATCAAAAAGTACCCTAAGCTGGAAAGCGAGTTCGTGTACGGCGA
CTACAAGGTGTACGACGTGCGGAAGATGATCGCCAAGAGCGAGCAGGAAATCGGCAAGGCTACCGCCAAG
TACTTCTTCTACAGCAACATCATGAACTTTTTCAAGACCGAGATTACCCTGGCCAACGGCGAGATCCGGA
AGCGGCCTCTGATCGAGACAAACGGCGAAACCGGGGAGATCGTGTGGGATAAGGGCCGGGATTTTGCCAC
CGTGCGGAAAGTGCTGAGCATGCCCCAAGTGAATATCGTGAAAAAGACCGAGGTGCAGACAGGCGGCTTC
AGCAAAGAGTCTATCCTGCCCAAGAGGAACAGCGATAAGCTGATCGCCAGAAAGAAGGACTGGGACCCTA
AGAAGTACGGCGGCTTCGACAGCCCCACCGTGGCCTATTCTGTGCTGGTGGTGGCCAAAGTGGAAAAGGG
CAAGTCCAAGAAACTGAAGAGTGTGAAAGAGCTGCTGGGGATCACCATCATGGAAAGAAGCAGCTTCGAG
AAGAATCCCATCGACTTTCTGGAAGCCAAGGGCTACAAAGAAGTGAAAAAGGACCTGATCATCAAGCTGC
CTAAGTACTCCCTGTTCGAGCTGGAAAACGGCCGGAAGAGAATGCTGGCCTCTGCCGGCGAACTGCAGAA
GGGAAACGAACTGGCCCTGCCCTCCAAATATGTGAACTTCCTGTACCTGGCCAGCCACTATGAGAAGCTG
AAGGGCTCCCCCGAGGATAATGAGCAGAAACAGCTGTTTGTGGAACAGCACAAGCACTACCTGGACGAGA
TCATCGAGCAGATCAGCGAGTTCTCCAAGAGAGTGATCCTGGCCGACGCTAATCTGGACAAAGTGCTGTC
CGCCTACAACAAGCACCGGGATAAGCCCATCAGAGAGCAGGCCGAGAATATCATCCACCTGTTTACCCTG
ACCAATCTGGGAGCCCCTGCCGCCTTCAAGTACTTTGACACCACCATCGACCGGAAGAGGTACACCAGCA
CCAAAGAGGTGCTGGACGCCACCCTGATCCACCAGAGCATCACCGGCCTGTACGAGACACGGATCGACCT
GTCTCAGCTGGGAGGCGACAGCGCTGGAGGAGGTGGAAGCGGAGGAGGAGGAAGCGGAGGAGGAGGTAGC
GGACCTAAGAAAAAGAGGAAGGTGGCGGCCGCTGGATCCGGACGGGCTGACGCATTGGACGATTTTGATC
TGGATATGCTGGGAAGTGACGCCCTCGATGATTTTGACCTTGACATGCTTGGTTCGGATGCCCTTGATGA
CTTTGACCTCGACATGCTCGGCAGTGACGCCCTTGATGATTTCGACCTGGACATGCTGATTAACTGTACA
GGCAGTGGAGAGGGCAGAGGAAGTCTGCTAACATGCGGTGACGTCGAGGAGAATCCTGGCCCAATGGCCA
AGCCTTTGTCTCAAGAAGAATCCACCCTCATTGAAAGAGCAACGGCTACAATCAACAGCATCCCCATCTC
TGAAGACTACAGCGTCGCCAGCGCAGCTCTCTCTAGCGACGGCCGCATCTTCACTGGTGTCAATGTATAT
CATTTTACTGGGGGACCTTGTGCAGAACTCGTGGTGCTGGGCACTGCTGCTGCTGCGGCAGCTGGCAACC
TGACTTGTATCGTCGCGATCGGAAATGAGAACAGGGGCATCTTGAGCCCCTGCGGACGGTGCCGACAGGT
GCTTCTCGATCTGCATCCTGGGATCAAAGCCATAGTGAAGGACAGTGATGGACAGCCGACGGCAGTTGGG
ATTCGTGAATTGCTGCCCTCTGGTTATGTGTGGGAGGGCTAAGAATTCGATATCAAGCTTATCGGTAATC
AACCTCTGGATTACAAAATTTGTGAAAGATTGACTGGTATTCTTAACTATGTTGCTCCTTTTACGCTATG
TGGATACGCTGCTTTAATGCCTTTGTATCATGCTATTGCTTCCCGTATGGCTTTCATTTTCTCCTCCTTG
TATAAATCCTGGTTGCTGTCTCTTTATGAGGAGTTGTGGCCCGTTGTCAGGCAACGTGGCGTGGTGTGCA
CTGTGTTTGCTGACGCAACCCCCACTGGTTGGGGCATTGCCACCACCTGTCAGCTCCTTTCCGGGACTTT
CGCTTTCCCCCTCCCTATTGCCACGGCGGAACTCATCGCCGCCTGCCTTGCCCGCTGCTGGACAGGGGCT
CGGCTGTTGGGCACTGACAATTCCGTGGTGTTGTCGGGGAAATCATCGTCCTTTCCTTGGCTGCTCGCCT
GTGTTGCCACCTGGATTCTGCGCGGGACGTCCTTCTGCTACGTCCCTTCGGCCCTCAATCCAGCGGACCT
TCCTTCCCGCGGCCTGCTGCCGGCTCTGCGGCCTCTTCCGCGTCTTCGCCTTCGCCCTCAGACGAGTCGG
ATCTCCCTTTGGGCCGCCTCCCCGCATCGATACCGTCGACCTCGAGACCTAGAAAAACATGGAGCAATCA
CAAGTAGCAATACAGCAGCTACCAATGCTGATTGTGCCTGGCTAGAAGCACAAGAGGAGGAGGAGGTGGG
TTTTCCAGTCACACCTCAGGTACCTTTAAGACCAATGACTTACAAGGCAGCTGTAGATCTTAGCCACTTT
TTAAAAGAAAAGGGGGGACTGGAAGGGCTAATTCACTCCCAACGAAGACAAGATATCCTTGATCTGTGGA
TCTACCACACACAAGGCTACTTCCCTGATTGGCAGAACTACACACCAGGGCCAGGGATCAGATATCCACT
GACCTTTGGATGGTGCTACAAGCTAGTACCAGTTGAGCAAGAGAAGGTAGAAGAAGCCAATGAAGGAGAG
AACACCCGCTTGTTACACCCTGTGAGCCTGCATGGGATGGATGACCCGGAGAGAGAAGTATTAGAGTGGA
GGTTTGACAGCCGCCTAGCATTTCATCACATGGCCCGAGAGCTGCATCCGGACTGTACTGGGTCTCTCTG
GTTAGACCAGATCTGAGCCTGGGAGCTCTCTGGCTAACTAGGGAACCCACTGCTTAAGCCTCAATAAAGC
TTGCCTTGAGTGCTTCAAGTAGTGTGTGCCCGTCTGTTGTGTGACTCTGGTAACTAGAGATCCCTCAGAC
CCTTTTAGTCAGTGTGGAAAATCTCTAGCAGGGCCCGTTTAAACCCGCTGATCAGCCTCGACTGTGCCTT
CTAGTTGCCAGCCATCTGTTGTTTGCCCCTCCCCCGTGCCTTCCTTGACCCTGGAAGGTGCCACTCCCAC
TGTCCTTTCCTAATAAAATGAGGAAATTGCATCGCATTGTCTGAGTAGGTGTCATTCTATTCTGGGGGGT
GGGGTGGGGCAGGACAGCAAGGGGGAGGATTGGGAAGACAATAGCAGGCATGCTGGGGATGCGGTGGGCT
CTATGGCTTCTGAGGCGGAAAGAACCAGCTGGGGCTCTAGGGGGTATCCCC
[124 nt withheld, positions 6912-7035]
C
[91 nt withheld, positions 7037-7127]
A
[49 nt withheld, positions 7129-7177]
CCTTTGACGTTGGAGTCCACGTTCTTT
[37 nt withheld, positions 7205-7241]
ACCCTATCTCGGTCTATTCTTTTGATTTATAAGGGATTTTGCCGATTTCGGCCTATTGGTTAAAAAATGA
GCTGATTTAACAAAAATTTAACGCGAATTAATTCTGTGGAATGTGTGTCAGTTAGGGTGTGGAAAGTCCC
CAGGCTCCCCAGCAGGCAGAAGTATGCAAAGCATGCATCTCAATTAGTCAGCAACCAGGTGTGGAAAGTC
CCCAGGCTCCCCAGCAGGCAGAAGTATGCAAAGCATGCATCTCAATTAGTCAGCAACCATAGTCCCGCCC
CTAACTCCGCCCATCCCGCCCCTAACTCCGCCCAGTTCCGCCCATTCTCCGCCCCATGGCTGACTAATTT
TTTTTATTTATGCAGAGGCCGAGGCCGCCTCTGCCTCTGAGCTATTCCAGAAGTAGTGAGGAGGCTTTTT
TGGAGGCCTAGGCTTTTGCAAAAAGCTCCCGGGAGCTTGTATATCCATTTTCGGATCTGATCAGCACGTG
TTGACAATTAATCATCGGCATAGTATATCGGCATAGTATAATACGACAAGGTGAGGAACTAAACCATGGC
CAAGTTGACCAGTGCCGTTCCGGTGCTCACCGCGCGCGACGTCGCCGGAGCGGTCGAGTTCTGGACCGAC
CGGCTCGGGTTCTCCCGGGACTTCGTGGAGGACGACTTCGCCGGTGTGGTCCGGGACGACGTGACCCTGT
TCATCAGCGCGGTCCAGGACCAGGTGGTGCCGGACAACACCCTGGCCTGGGTGTGGGTGCGCGGCCTGGA
CGAGCTGTACGCCGAGTGGTCGGAGGTCGTGTCCACGAACTTCCGGGACGCCTCCGGGCCGGCCATGACC
GAGATCGGCGAGCAGCCGTGGGGGCGGGAGTTCGCCCTGCGCGACCCGGCCGGCAACTGCGTGCACTTCG
TGGCCGAGGAGCAGGACTGACACGTGCTACGAGATTTCGATTCCACCGCCGCCTTCTATGAAAGGTTGGG
CTTCGGAATCGTTTTCCGGGACGCCGGCTGGATGATCCTCCAGCGCGGGGATCTCATGCTGGAGTTCTTC
GCCCACCCCAACTTGTTTATTGCAGCTTATAATGGTTACAAATAAAGCAATAGCATCACAAATTTCACAA
ATAAAGCATTTTTTTCACTGCATTCTAGTTGTGGTTTGTCCAAACTCATCAATGTATCTTATCATGTCTG
TATACCGTCGACCTCTAGCTAGAGCTTGGCGTAATCATGGTCATAGCTGTTTCCTGTGTGAAATTGTTAT
CCGCTCACAATTCCACACAACATACGAGCCGGAAGCATAAAGTGTAAAGCCTGGGGTGCCTAATGAGTGA
GCTAACTCACATTAATTGCGTTGCGCTCACTGCCCGCTTTCCAGTCGGGAAACCTGTCGTGCCAGCTGCA
TTAATGAATCGGCCAACGCGCGGGGAGAGGCGGTTTGCGTATTGGGCGCTCTTCCGCTTCCTCGCTCACT
GACTCGCTGCGCTCGGTCGTTCGGCTGCGGCGAGCGGTATCAGCTCACTCAAAGGCGGTAATACGGTTAT
CCACAGAATCAGGGGATAACGCAGGAAAGAACATGTGAGCAAAAGGCCAGCAAAAGGCCAGGAACCGTAA
AAAGGCCGCGTTGCTGGCGTTTTTCCATAGGCTCCGCCCCCCTGACGAGCATCACAAAAATCGACGCTCA
AGTCAGAGGTGGCGAAACCCGACAGGACTATAAAGATACCAGGCGTTTCCCCCTGGAAGCTCCCTCGTGC
GCTCTCCTGTTCCGACCCTGCCGCTTACCGGATACCTGTCCGCCTTTCTCCCTTCGGGAAGCGTGGCGCT
TTCTCATAGCTCACGCTGTAGGTATCTCAGTTCGGTGTAGGTCGTTCGCTCCAAGCTGGGCTGTGTGCAC
GAACCCCCCGTTCAGCCCGACCGCTGCGCCTTATCCGGTAACTATCGTCTTGAGTCCAACCCGGTAAGAC
ACGACTTATCGCCACTGGCAGCAGCCACTGGTAACAGGATTAGCAGAGCGAGGTATGTAGGCGGTGCTAC
AGAGTTCTTGAAGTGGTGGCCTAACTACGGCTACACTAGAAGAACAGTATTTGGTATCTGCGCTCTGCTG
AAGCCAGTTACCTTCGGAAAAAGAGTTGGTAGCTCTTGATCCGGCAAACAAACCACCGCTGGTAGCGGTG
GTTTTTTTGTTTGCAAGCAGCAGATTACGCGCAGAAAAAAAGGATCTCAAGAAGATCCTTTGATCTTTTC
TACGGGGTCTGACGCTCAGTGGAACGAAAACTCACGTTAAGGGATTTTGGTCATGAGATTATCAAAAAGG
ATCTTCACCTAGATCCTTTTAAATTAAAAATGAAGTTTTAAATCAATCTAAAGTATATATGAGTAAACTT
GGTCTGACAGTTACCAATGCTTAATCAGTGAGGCACCTATCTCAGCGATCTGTCTATTTCGTTCATCCAT
AGTTGCCTGACTCCCCGTCGTGTAGATAACTACGATACGGGAGGGCTTACCATCTGGCCCCAGTGCTGCA
ATGATACCGCGAGACCCACGCTCACCGGCTCCAGATTTATCAGCAATAAACCAGCCAGCCGGAAGGGCCG
AGCGCAGAAGTGGTCCTGCAACTTTATCCGCCTCCATCCAGTCTATTAATTGTTGCCGGGAAGCTAGAGT
AAGTAGTTCGCCAGTTAATAGTTTGCGCAACGTTGTTGCCATTGCTACAGGCATCGTGGTGTCACGCTCG
TCGTTTGGTATGGCTTCATTCAGCTCCGGTTCCCAACGATCAAGGCGAGTTACATGATCCCCCATGTTGT
GCAAAAAAGCGGTTAGCTCCTTCGGTCCTCCGATCGTTGTCAGAAGTAAGTTGGCCGCAGTGTTATCACT
CATGGTTATGGCAGCACTGCATAATTCTCTTACTGTCATGCCATCCGTAAGATGCTTTTCTGTGACTGGT
GAGTACTCAACCAAGTCATTCTGAGAATAGTGTATGCGGCGACCGAGTTGCTCTTGCCCGGCGTCAATAC
GGGATAATACCGCGCCACATAGCAGAACTTTAAAAGTGCTCATCATTGGAAAACGTTCTTCGGGGCGAAA
ACTCTCAAGGATCTTACCGCTGTTGAGATCCAGTTCGATGTAACCCACTCGTGCACCCAACTGATCTTCA
GCATCTTTTACTTTCACCAGCGTTTCTGGGTGAGCAAAAACAGGAAGGCAAAATGCCGCAAAAAAGGGAA
TAAGGGCGACACGGAAATGTTGAATACTCATACTCTTCCTTTTTCAATATTATTGAAGCATTTATCAGGG
TTATTGTCTCATGAGCGGATACATATTTGAATGTATTTAGAAAAATAAACAAATAGGGGTTCCGCGCACA
TTTCCCCGAAAAGTGCCACCTGACGTCGACGGATCGGGAGATCTCCCGATCCCCTATGGTGCACTCTCAG
TACAATCTGCTCTGATGCCGCATAGTTAAGCCAGTATCTGCTCCCTGCTTGTGTGTTGGAGGTCGCTGAG
TAGTGCGCGAGCAAAATTTAAGCTACAACAAGGCAAGGCTTGACCGACAATTGCATGAAGAATCTGCTTA
GGGTTAGGCGTTTTGCGCTGCTTCGCGATGTACGGGCCAGATATACGCGTTGACATTGATTATTGACTAG
TTATTAATAGTAATCAATTACGGGGTCATTAGTTCATAGCCCATATATGGAGTTCCGCGTTACATAACTT
ACGGTAAATGGCCCGCCTGGCTGACCGCCCAACGACCCCCGCCCATTGACGTCAATAATGACGTATGTTC
CCATAGTAACGCCAATAGGGACTTTCCATTGACGTCAATGGGTGGAGTATTTACGGTAAACTGCCCACTT
GGCAGTACATCAAGTGTATCATATGCCAAGTACGCCCCCTATTGACGTCAATGACGGTAAATGGCCCGCC
TGGCATTATGCCCAGTACATGACCTTATGGGACTTTCCTACTTGGCAGTACATCTACGTATTAGTCATCG
CTATTACCATGGTGATGCGGTTTTGGCAGTACATCAATGGGCGTGGATAGCGGTTTGACTCACGGGGATT
TCCAAGTCTCCACCCCATTGACGTCAATGGGAGTTTGTTTTGGCACCAAAATCAACGGGACTTTCCAAAA
TGTCGTAACAACTCCGCCCCATTGACGCAAATGGGCGGTAGGCGTGTACGGTGGGAGGTCTATATAAGCA
GCGCGTTTTGCCTGTACTGGGTCTCTCTGGTTAGACCAGATCTGAGCCTGGGAGCTCTCTGGCTAACTAG
GGAACCCACTGCTTAAGCCTCAATAAAGCTTGCCTTGAGTGCTTCAAGTAGTGTGTGCCCGTCTGTTGTG
TGACTCTGGTAACTAGAGATCCCTCAGACCCTTTTAGTCAGTGTGGAAAATCTCTAGCAGTGGCGCCCGA
ACAGGGACTTGAAAGCGAAAGGGAAACCAGAGGAGCTCTCTCGACGCAGGACTCGGCTTGCTGAAGCGCG
CACGGCAAGAGGCGAGGGGCGGCGACTGGTGAGTACGCCAAAAATTTTGACTAGCGGAGGCTAGAAGGAG
AGAGATGGGTGCGAGAGCGTCAGTATTAAGCGGGGGAGAATTAGATCGCGATGGGAAAAAATTCGGTTAA
GGCCAGGGGGAAAGAAAAAATATAAATTAAAACATATAGTATGGGCAAGCAGGGAGCTAGAACGATTCGC
AGTTAATCCTGGCCTGTTAGAAACATCAGAAGGCTGTAGACAAATACTGGGACAGCTACAACCATCCCTT
CAGACAGGATCAGAAGAACTTAGATCATTATATAATACAGTAGCAACCCTCTATTGTGTGCATCAAAGGA
TAGAGATAAAAGACACCAAGGAAGCTTTAGACAAGATAGAGGAAGAGCAAAACAAAAGTAAGACCACCGC
ACAGCAAGCGGCCGCTGATCTTCAGACCTGGAGGAGGAGATATGAGGGACAATTGGAGAAGTGAATTATA
TAAATATAAAGTAGTAAAAATTGAACCATTAGGAGTAGCACCCACCAAGGCAAAGAGAAGAGTGGTGCAG
AGAGAAAAAAGAGCAGTGGGAATAGGAGCTTTGTTCCTTGGGTTCTTGGGAGCAGCAGGAAGCACTATGG
GCGCAGCGTCAATGACGCTGACGGTACAGGCCAGACAATTATTGTCTGGTATAGTGCAGCAGCAGAACAA
TTTGCTGAGGGCTATTGAGGCGCAACAGCATCTGTTGCAACTCACAGTCTGGGGCATCAAGCAGCTCCAG
GCAAGAATCCTGGCTGTGGAAAGATACCTAAAGGATCAACAGCTCCTGGGGATTTGGGGTTGCTCTGGAA
AACTCATTTGCACCACTGCTGTGCCTTGGAATGCTAGTTGGAGTAATAAATCTCTGGAACAGATTTGGAA
TCACACGACCTGGATGGAGTGGGACAGAGAAATTAACAATTACACAAGCTTAATACACTCCTTAATTGAA
GAATCGCAAAACCAGCAAGAAAAGAATGAACAAGAATTATTGGAATTAGATAAATGGGCAAGTTTGTGGA
ATTGGTTTAACATAACAAATTGGCTGTGGTATATAAAATTATTCATAATGATAGTAGGAGGCTTGGTAGG
TTTAAGAATAGTTTTTGCTGTACTTTCTATAGTGAATAGAGTTAGGCAGGGATATTCACCATTATCGTTT
CAGACCCACCTCCCAACCCCGAGGGGACCCGACAGGCCCGAAGGAATAGAAGAAGAAGGTGGAGAGAGAG
ACAGAGACAGATCCATTCGATTAGTGAACGGATCGGCACTGCGTGCGCCAATTCTGCAGACAAATGGCAG
TATTCATCCACAATTTTAAAAGAAAAGGGGGGATTGGGGGGTACAGTGCAGGGGAAAGAATAGTAGACAT
AATAGCAACAGACATACAAACTAAAGAATTACAAAAACAAATTACAAAAATTCAAAATTTTCGGGTTTAT
TACAGGGACAGCAGAGATCCAGTTTGGTTAATTAGCTAGCGAGGGCCTATTTCCCATGATTCCTTCATAT
TTGCATATACGATACAAGGCTGTTAGAGAGATAATTGGAATTAATTTGACTGTAAACACAAAGATATTAG
TACAAAATACGTGACGTAGAAAGTAATAATTTCTTGGGTAGTTTGCAGTTTTAAAATTATGTTTTAAAAT
GGACTATCATATGCTTACCGTAACTTGAAAGTATTTCGATTTCTTGGCTTTATATATCTTGTGGAAAGGA
CGAAACACCGAATGTGAAAACGCTGAAGT
Features (pLannotate 1.2.2; 38 found; start..end, strand, type, name):
     18..36      +  misc_RNA       MS2 stem loop: stem loop that binds the bacteriophage MS2 coat protein
     47..83      +  misc_RNA       gRNA scaffold (fragment): guide RNA scaffold for the Streptococcus pyogenes CRISPR/Cas9 system
     88..106     +  misc_RNA       MS2 stem loop: stem loop that binds the bacteriophage MS2 coat protein
    117..136     +  misc_RNA       gRNA scaffold (fragment): guide RNA scaffold for the Streptococcus pyogenes CRISPR/Cas9 system
    149..167     +  CDS            small t antigen (fragment): SV40 (simian virus 40) small t antigen
    193..404     +  promoter       EF-1α core promoter: core promoter for human elongation factor EF-1α
    421..468     +  CDS            nucleoplasmin NLS: bipartite nuclear localization signal from nucleoplasmin
    468..4569    +  CDS            dCas9 (fragment): catalytically dead mutant of the Cas9 endonuclease from the Streptococcus pyogenes Type II CRISPR/Cas system RNA-guided DNA-binding protein that lacks endonuclease activity due to the D10A mutation in the RuvC catalytic domain and the N863A mutation in the HNH catalytic domain
   4894..5292    +  CDS            BSD: blasticidin S deaminase; Aspergillus terreus BSD; confers resistance to blasticidin
   5293..5314    +  misc_feature   MCS (fragment): pBluescript multiple cloning site
   5317..5905    +  misc_feature   WPRE: woodchuck hepatitis virus posttranscriptional regulatory element
   5842..6423    +  CDS            nef (fragment): NEF_HV1H2 - Experimental evidence at protein level: Swiss-Prot protein existence level 1. Extracellular Nef protein targets CD4(+) T-lymphocytes for apoptosis by interacting with CXCR4 surface receptors. From Human immunodeficiency virus type 1 group M subtype B (isolate HXB2) (HIV-1).
   6430..6610    +  LTR            5' LTR (truncated): truncated 5' long terminal repeat (LTR) from HIV-1
   6642..6866    +  polyA_signal   bGH poly(A) signal: bovine growth hormone polyadenylation signal
   6870..6891    +  promoter       SV40 promoter (fragment): SV40 enhancer and early promoter
   6912..7340    +  rep_origin     f1 ori (sequence partly withheld): f1 bacteriophage origin of replication; arrow indicates direction of (+) strand synthesis
   7354..7683    +  promoter       SV40 promoter: SV40 enhancer and early promoter
   7731..7778    +  promoter       EM7 promoter: synthetic bacterial promoter&nbsp
   7797..8171    +  CDS            BleoR: antibiotic-binding protein; Sh ble from Streptoalloteichus hindustanus; confers resistance to bleomycin, phleomycin, and Zeocin™
   8181..8306    +  CDS            ble (fragment): BLE_KLEPN - Experimental evidence at protein level: Swiss-Prot protein existence level 1. Binding protein with a strong affinity to the bleomycin family of antibiotics. Binds to CL990; an antimitotic-antibiotic compound. From Klebsiella pneumoniae.
   8301..8422    +  polyA_signal   SV40 poly(A) signal: SV40 polyadenylation signal
   8493..8515    -  protein_bind   lac operator (fragment): The lac repressor binds to the lac operator to inhibit transcription in E. coli. This inhibition can be relieved by adding lactose or isopropyl-β-D-thiogalactopyranoside (IPTG). lac repressor encoded by lacI
   8519..8549    -  promoter       lac promoter: promoter for the E. coli lac operon
   8564..8585    -  protein_bind   CAP binding site: CAP binding activates transcription in the presence of cAMP. E. coli catabolite activator protein
   8598..8690    -  CDS            lacI (fragment): lac repressor; lacI; The lac repressor binds to the lac operator to inhibit transcription in E. coli. This inhibition can be relieved by adding lactose or isopropyl-β-D-thiogalactopyranoside (IPTG).
   8873..9461    -  rep_origin     ori: high-copy-number ColE1/pMB1/pBR322/pUC origin of replication
   9632..10492   -  CDS            AmpR: β-lactamase; bla; confers resistance to ampicillin, carbenicillin, and related antibiotics
  10493..10597   -  promoter       AmpR promoter: bla
  10656..10708   -  misc_feature   bom (fragment): basis of mobility region from pBR322
  10863..11242   +  enhancer       CMV enhancer: human cytomegalovirus immediate early enhancer
  11243..11442   +  promoter       CMV promoter: human cytomegalovirus (CMV) immediate early promoter
  11460..11640   +  LTR            5' LTR (truncated): truncated 5' long terminal repeat (LTR) from HIV-1
  11687..11812   +  misc_feature   HIV-1 Ψ: packaging signal of human immunodeficiency virus type 1
  11796..12159   +  CDS            HIV-1 gag (fragment): gag protein from human immunodeficiency virus 1; gag
  12305..12538   +  misc_feature   RRE: The Rev response element (RRE) of HIV-1 allows for Rev-dependent mRNA export from the nucleus to the cytoplasm.
  12915..13015   +  CDS            Rev (fragment): human immunodeficiency virus 1 (HIV-1) Rev protein; rev; enhances nuclear export of unspliced and incompletely spliced viral mRNAs
  13065..13182   +  misc_feature   cPPT/CTS: central polypurine tract and central termination sequence of HIV-1
  13232..13472   +  promoter       U6 promoter: RNA polymerase III promoter for human U6 snRNA
