[The description below was written by a language model from this plasmid's Addgene catalogue record and pLannotate feature annotations shown in this document.]
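Description:
lentiSAMv2 C2CD4A/B-enh1-guide3 is a 13.5 kb lentiviral CRISPR activation plasmid built on the lentiSAMv2 backbone. It carries a single guide RNA directed at a human pancreatic islet enhancer in the C2CD4A/B type 2 diabetes GWAS locus, the enhancer that contains the associated variant rs182222907. It is propagated in E. coli through a high-copy ColE1/pUC-type origin with ampicillin resistance. The backbone also contains an f1 origin and an SV40/EM7-driven bleomycin/Zeocin resistance cassette that lies outside the viral transfer region.

The transfer region has a third-generation-style layout. A CMV enhancer/promoter drives a truncated HIV-1 5' LTR, followed by the Ψ packaging signal, RRE and cPPT/CTS, which support genome packaging, Rev-dependent nuclear export and nuclear import. A WPRE that boosts transcript expression and a truncated 3' LTR with a bGH polyadenylation signal close the region.

Two expression units sit between these elements. A human U6 promoter transcribes the guide in an S. pyogenes scaffold modified with two MS2 stem loops, which can recruit MS2 coat protein fusions carrying additional activation domains; no such fusion is annotated on this plasmid. An EF-1α core promoter drives NLS-tagged, catalytically dead Cas9 (D10A/N863A), which the catalogue entry describes as fused to VP64 and linked by a 2A peptide to blasticidin S deaminase. The feature table annotates dCas9 and BSD but leaves the intervening VP64-2A segment unlabelled. Transduced mammalian cells are selected with blasticidin. The construct is intended to activate the targeted enhancer in human cells so that its regulatory effects at this diabetes risk locus can be examined.
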