Addgene plasmid #125467: lentiSAMv2 C2CD4A/B-enh1-guide3
Purpose: CRISPR-mediated activation of human islet enhancer containing T2D-associated variant rs182222907 (C2CD4A/B GWAS locus)
Depositing lab: Jorge Ferrer. Depositing organization: Imperial College London. Publication: Human pancreatic islet three-dimensional chromatin architecture provides insights into the genetics of type 2 diabetes. Miguel-Escalada I, Bonas-Guarch S, Cebola I, Ponsa-Cobas J, Mendieta-Esteban J, Atla G, Javierre BM, Rolando DMY, Farabella I, Morgan CC, Garcia-Hurtado J, Beucher A, Moran I, Pasquali L, Ramos-Rodriguez M, Appel EVR, Linneberg A, Gjesing AP, Witte DR, Pedersen O, Grarup N, Ravassard P, Torrents D, Mercader JM, Piemonti L, Berney T, de Koning EJP, Kerr-Conte J, Pattou F, Fedko IO, Groop L, Prokopenko I, Hansen T, Marti-Renom MA, Fraser P, Ferrer J. Nat Genet. 2019 Jun 28. pii: 10.1038/s41588-019-0457-0. doi: 10.1038/s41588-019-0457-0. PubMed 31253982.
Backbone
  Vector backbone: lentiSAMv2
  Backbone manufacturer: Feng Zhang (Addgene #75112)
  Vector type: Mammalian Expression, Lentiviral, CRISPR
  Selectable markers: Blasticidin
Growth in bacteria
  Bacterial resistance: Ampicillin, 100 μg/mL
  Growth temperature: 37°C
  Growth strain: Stbl3
  Copy number: High Copy
Gene/Insert
  Gene/Insert name: dCas9-VP64-2A-BlastR
  gRNA/shRNA sequence: AATGTGAAAACGCTGAAGT
  Species: H. sapiens (human)
  Promoter: EF1a core and U6
  Cloning method: Restriction Enzyme; 5′ cloning site Unknown (destroyed during cloning); 3′ cloning site Unknown (destroyed during cloning)
  Sequencing primers: 5′ GATCCGCCACCATGGATGC
Terms and licenses: Academic/Nonprofit Terms; Industry Terms: Not Available to Industry
How to cite: lentiSAMv2 C2CD4A/B-enh1-guide3 was a gift from Jorge Ferrer (Addgene plasmid # 125467 ; http://n2t.net/addgene:125467 ; RRID:Addgene_125467)
